>Addgene plasmid #208428 | pKLV2-U6gRNA5(hPTPN11_2b)-PGKpuro2ABFP-W | addgene full sequence | sequence record 413541 | Addgene NGS Result
GTCAATAATGACGTATGTTCCCATAGTAACGCCAATAGGGACTTTCCATTGACGTCAATGGGTGGAGTAT
TTACGGTAAACTGCCCACTTGGCAGTACATCAAGTGTATCATATGCCAAGTACGCCCCCTATTGACGTCA
ATGACGGTAAATGGCCCGCCTGGCATTATGCCCAGTACATGACCTTATGGGACTTTCCTACTTGGCAGTA
CATCTACGTATTAGTCATCGCTATTACCATGGTGATGCGGTTTTGGCAGTACATCAATGGGCGTGGATAG
CGGTTTGACTCACGGGGATTTCCAAGTCTCCACCCCATTGACGTCAATGGGAGTTTGTTTTGGCACCAAA
ATCAACGGGACTTTCCAAAATGTCGTAACAACTCCGCCCCATTGACGCAAATGGGCGGTAGGCGTGTACG
GTGGGAGGTCTATATAAGCAGCGCGTTTTGCCTGTACTGGGTCTCTCTGGTTAGACCAGATCTGAGCCTG
GGAGCTCTCTGGCTAACTAGGGAACCCACTGCTTAAGCCTCAATAAAGCTTGCCTTGAGTGCTTCAAGTA
GTGTGTGCCCGTCTGTTGTGTGACTCTGGTAACTAGAGATCCCTCAGACCCTTTTAGTCAGTGTGGAAAA
TCTCTAGCAGTGGCGCCCGAACAGGGACTTGAAAGCGAAAGGGAAACCAGAGGAGCTCTCTCGACGCAGG
ACTCGGCTTGCTGAAGCGCGCACGGCAAGAGGCGAGGGGCGGCGACTGGTGAGTACGCCAAAAATTTTGA
CTAGCGGAGGCTAGAAGGAGAGAGATGGGTGCGAGAGCGTCAGTATTAAGCGGGGGAGAATTAGATCGCG
ATGGGAAAAAATTCGGTTAAGGCCAGGGGGAAAGAAAAAATATAAATTAAAACATATAGTATGGGCAAGC
AGGGAGCTAGAACGATTCGCAGTTAATCCTGGCCTGTTAGAAACATCAGAAGGCTGTAGACAAATACTGG
GACAGCTACAACCATCCCTTCAGACAGGATCAGAAGAACTTAGATCATTATATAATACAGTAGCAACCCT
CTATTGTGTGCATCAAAGGATAGAGATAAAAGACACCAAGGAAGCTTTAGACAAGATAGAGGAAGAGCAA
AACAAAAGTAAGACCACCGCACAGCAAGCGGCCGGCCGCGCTGATCTTCAGACCTGGAGGAGGAGATATG
AGGGACAATTGGAGAAGTGAATTATATAAATATAAAGTAGTAAAAATTGAACCATTAGGAGTAGCACCCA
CCAAGGCAAAGAGAAGAGTGGTGCAGAGAGAAAAAAGAGCAGTGGGAATAGGAGCTTTGTTCCTTGGGTT
CTTGGGAGCAGCAGGAAGCACTATGGGCGCAGCGTCAATGACGCTGACGGTACAGGCCAGACAATTATTG
TCTGGTATAGTGCAGCAGCAGAACAATTTGCTGAGGGCTATTGAGGCGCAACAGCATCTGTTGCAACTCA
CAGTCTGGGGCATCAAGCAGCTCCAGGCAAGAATCCTGGCTGTGGAAAGATACCTAAAGGATCAACAGCT
CCTGGGGATTTGGGGTTGCTCTGGAAAACTCATTTGCACCACTGCTGTGCCTTGGAATGCTAGTTGGAGT
AATAAATCTCTGGAACAGATTTGGAATCACACGACCTGGATGGAGTGGGACAGAGAAATTAACAATTACA
CAAGCTTAATACACTCCTTAATTGAAGAATCGCAAAACCAGCAAGAAAAGAATGAACAAGAATTATTGGA
ATTAGATAAATGGGCAAGTTTGTGGAATTGGTTTAACATAACAAATTGGCTGTGGTATATAAAATTATTC
ATAATGATAGTAGGAGGCTTGGTAGGTTTAAGAATAGTTTTTGCTGTACTTTCTATAGTGAATAGAGTTA
GGCAGGGATATTCACCATTATCGTTTCAGACCCACCTCCCAACCCCGAGGGGACCCGACAGGCCCGAAGG
AATAGAAGAAGAAGGTGGAGAGAGAGACAGAGACAGATCCATTCGATTAGTGAACGGATCGGCACTGCGT
GCGCCAATTCTGCAGACAAATGGCAGTATTCATCCACAATTTTAAAAGAAAAGGGGGGATTGGGGGGTAC
AGTGCAGGGGAAAGAATAGTAGACATAATAGCAACAGACATACAAACTAAAGAATTACAAAAACAAATTA
CAAAAATTCAAAATTTTCGGGTTTATTACAGGGACAGCAGAGATCCAGTTTGGTTAGTACCGGGCCCTAC
GCGTCCAAGGTCGGGCAGGAAGAGGGCCTATTTCCCATGATTCCTTCATATTTGCATATACGATACAAGG
CTGTTAGAGAGATAATTAGAATTAATTTGACTGTAAACACAAAGATATTAGTACAAAATACGTGACGTAG
AAAGTAATAATTTCTTGGGTAGTTTGCAGTTTTAAAATTATGTTTTAAAATGGACTATCATATGCTTACC
GTAACTTGAAAGTATTTCGATTTCTTGGCTTTATATATCTTGTGGAAAGGACGAAACACCGATTACTATG
ACCTGTATGGGTTTAAGAGCTATGCTGGAAACAGCATAGCAAGTTTAAATAAGGCTAGTCCGTTATCAAC
TTGAAAAAGTGGCACCGAGTCGGTGCTTTTTTTGGATCCAATTCTACCGGGTAGGGGAGGCGCTTTTCCC
AAGGCAGTCTGGAGCATGCGCTTTAGCAGCCCCGCTGGGCACTTGGCGCTACACAAGTGGCCTCTGGCCT
CGCACACATTCCACATCCACCGGTAGGCGCCAACCGGCTCCGTTCTTTGGTGGCCCCTTCGCGCCACCTT
CTACTCCTCCCCTAGTCAGGAAGTTCCCCCCCGCCCCGCAGCTCGCGTCGTGCAGGACGTGACAAATGGA
AGTAGCACGTCTCACTAGTCTCGTGCAGATGGACAGCACCGCTGAGCAATGGAAGCGGGTAGGCCTTTGG
GGCAGCGGCCAATAGCAGCTTTGCTCCTTCGCTTTCTGGGCTCAGAGGCTGGGAAGGGGTGGGTCCGGGG
GCGGGCTCAGGGGCGGGCTCAGGGGCGGGGCGGGCGCCCGAAGGTCCTCCGGAGGCCCGGCATTCTGCAC
GCTTCAAAAGCGCACGTCTGCCGCGCTGTTCTCCTCTTCCTCATCTCCGGGCCTTTCGACCTGCATCCAT
CTAGATCTCGAGCAGCTGAAGCTTACCATGACCGAGTACAAGCCCACGGTGCGCCTCGCCACCCGCGACG
ACGTCCCCAGGGCCGTACGCACCCTCGCCGCCGCGTTCGCCGACTACCCCGCCACGCGCCACACCGTCGA
TCCGGACCGCCACATCGAGCGGGTCACCGAGCTGCAAGAACTCTTCCTCACGCGCGTCGGGCTCGACATC
GGCAAGGTGTGGGTCGCGGACGACGGCGCCGCGGTGGCGGTCTGGACCACGCCGGAGAGCGTCGAAGCGG
GGGCGGTGTTCGCCGAGATCGGCCCGCGCATGGCCGAGTTGAGCGGTTCCCGGCTGGCCGCGCAGCAACA
GATGGAAGGCCTCCTGGCGCCGCACCGGCCCAAGGAGCCCGCGTGGTTCCTGGCCACCGTCGGCGTCTCG
CCCGACCACCAGGGCAAGGGTCTGGGCAGCGCCGTCGTGCTCCCCGGAGTGGAGGCGGCCGAGCGCGCCG
GGGTGCCCGCCTTCCTGGAGACCTCCGCGCCCCGCAACCTCCCCTTCTACGAGCGGCTCGGCTTCACCGT
CACCGCCGACGTCGAGGTGCCCGAAGGACCGCGCACCTGGTGCATGACCCGCAAGCCCGGTGCCGGCGGC
GGGTCCGGAGGAGAGGGCAGAGGAAGTCTCCTAACATGCGGTGACGTGGAGGAGAATCCTGGCCCAATGA
GCGAGCTGATTAAGGAGAACATGCACATGAAGCTGTACATGGAGGGCACCGTGGACAACCATCACTTCAA
GTGCACATCCGAGGGCGAAGGCAAGCCCTACGAGGGCACCCAGACCATGAGAATCAAGGTGGTCGAGGGC
GGCCCTCTCCCCTTCGCCTTCGACATCCTGGCTACTAGCTTCCTCTACGGCAGCAAGACCTTCATCAACC
ACACCCAGGGCATCCCCGACTTCTTCAAGCAGTCCTTCCCTGAGGGCTTCACATGGGAGAGAGTCACCAC
ATACGAGGACGGGGGCGTGCTGACCGCTACCCAGGACACCAGCCTCCAGGACGGCTGCCTCATCTACAAC
GTCAAGATCAGAGGGGTGAACTTCACATCCAACGGCCCTGTGATGCAGAAGAAAACACTCGGCTGGGAGG
CCTTCACCGAGACGCTGTACCCCGCTGACGGCGGCCTGGAAGGCAGAAACGACATGGCCCTGAAGCTCGT
GGGCGGGAGCCATCTGATCGCAAACATCAAGACCACATATAGATCCAAGAAACCCGCTAAGAACCTCAAG
ATGCCTGGCGTCTACTATGTGGACTACAGACTGGAAAGAATCAAGGAGGCCAACAACGAGACCTACGTCG
AGCAGCACGAGGTGGCAGTGGCCAGATACTGCGACCTCCCTAGCAAACTGGGGCACAAGCTTAATTGAGC
GGCCGCTCAACCTCTGGATTACAAAATTTGTGAAAGATTGACTGGTATTCTTAACTATGTTGCTCCTTTT
ACGCTATGTGGATACGCTGCTTTAATGCCTTTGTATCATGCTATTGCTTCCCGTATGGCTTTCATTTTCT
CCTCCTTGTATAAATCCTGGTTGCTGTCTCTTTATGAGGAGTTGTGGCCCGTTGTCAGGCAACGTGGCGT
GGTGTGCACTGTGTTTGCTGACGCAACCCCCACTGGTTGGGGCATTGCCACCACCTGTCAGCTCCTTTCC
GGGACTTTCGCTTTCCCCCTCCCTATTGCCACGGCGGAACTCATCGCCGCCTGCCTTGCCCGCTGCTGGA
CAGGGGCTCGGCTGTTGGGCACTGACAATTCCGTGGTGTTGTCGGGGAAATCATCGTCCTTTCCTTGGCT
GCTCGCCTGTGTTGCCACCTGGATTCTGCGCGGGACGTCCTTCTGCTACGTCCCTTCGGCCCTCAATCCA
GCGGACCTTCCTTCCCGCGGCCTGCTGCCGGCTCTGCGGCCTCTTCCGCGTCTACGCCTTCGCCCTCAGA
CGAGTCGGATCTCCCTTTGGGCCGCCTCCCCGCAGGTACCTTTAAGACCAATGACTTACAAGGCAGCTGT
AGATCTTAGCCACTTTTTAAAAGAAAAGGGGGGACTGGAAGGGCTAATTCACTCCCAAAGAAGTCAAGAT
CTGCTTTTTGCCTGTACTGGGTCTCTCTGGTTAGACCAGAGTCTCTCTGGTTAGACCAGATCTGAGCCTG
GGAGCTCTCTGGCTAACTAGGGAACCCACTGCTTAAGCCTCAATAAAGCTTGCCTTGAGTGCTTCAAGTA
GTGTGTGCCCGTCTGTTGTGTGACTCTGGTAACTAGAGATCCCTCAGACCCTTTTAGTCAGTGTGGAAAA
TCTCTAGCAGTTTAAACCCGCTGATCAGCCTCGACTGTGCCTTCTAGTTGCCAGCCATCTGTTGTTTGCC
CCTCCCCCGTGCCTTCCTTGACCCTGGAAGGTGCCACTCCCACTGTCCTTTCCTAATAAAATGAGGAAAT
TGCATCGCATTGTCTGAGTAGGTGTCATTCTATTCTGGGGGGTGGGGTGGGGCAGGACAGCAAGGGGGAG
GATTGGGAAGTCAATAGCAGGCATGCTGGGGATGCGGTGGGCTCTATGGGCGGCCGTTAATTAAGCTTTT
GTTCCCTTTAGTGAGGGTTAATTGCGCGCTTGGCGTAATCATGGTCATAGCTGTTTCCTGTGTGAAATTG
TTATCCGCTCACAATTCCACACAACATACGAGCCGGGAGCATAAAGTGTAAAGCCTGGGGTGCCTAATGA
GTGAGCTAACTCACATTAATTGCGTTGCGCTCACTGCCCGCTTTCCAGTCGGGAAACCTGTCGTGCCAGC
TGCATTAATGAATCGGCCAACGCGCGGGGAGAGGCGGTTTGCGTATTGGGCGCTCTTCCGCTTCCTCGCT
CACTGACTCGCTGCGCTCGGTCGTTCGGCTGCGGCGAGCGGTATCAGCTCACTCAAAGGCGGTAATACGG
TTATCCACAGAATCAGGGGATAACGCAGGAAAGAACATGTGAGCAAAAGGCCAGCAAAAGGCCAGGAACC
GTAAAAAGGCCGCGTTGCTGGCGTTTTTCCATAGGCTCCGCCCCCCTGACGAGCATCACAAAAATCGACG
CTCAAGTCAGAGGTGGCGAAACCCGACAGGACTATAAAGATACCAGGCGTTTCCCCCTGGAAGCTCCCTC
GTGCGCTCTCCTGTTCCGACCCTGCCGCTTACCGGATACCTGTCCGCCTTTCTCCCTTCGGGAAGCGTGG
CGCTTTCTCATAGCTCACGCTGTAGGTATCTCAGTTCGGTGTAGGTCGTTCGCTCCAAGCTGGGCTGTGT
GCACGAACCCCCCGTTCAGCCCGACCGCTGCGCCTTATCCGGTAACTATCGTCTTGAGTCCAACCCGGTA
AGACACGACTTATCGCCACTGGCAGCAGCCACTGGTAACAGGATTAGCAGAGCGAGGTATGTAGGCGGTG
CTACAGAGTTCTTGAAGTGGTGGCCTAACTACGGCTACACTAGAAGAACAGTATTTGGTATCTGCGCTCT
GCTGAAGCCAGTTACCTTCGGAAAAAGAGTTGGTAGCTCTTGATCCGGCAAACAAACCACCGCTGGTAGC
GGTGGTTTTTTTGTTTGCAAGCAGCAGATTACGCGCAGAAAAAAAGGATCTCAAGAAGATCCTTTGATCT
TTTCTACGGGGTCTGACGCTCAGTGGAACGAAAACTCACGTTAAGGGATTTTGGTCATGAGATTATCAAA
AAGGATCTTCACCTAGATCCTTTTAAATTAAAAATGAAGTTTTAAATCAATCTAAAGTATATATGAGTAA
ACTTGGTCTGACAGTTACCAATGCTTAATCAGTGAGGCACCTATCTCAGCGATCTGTCTATTTCGTTCAT
CCATAGTTGCCTGACTCCCCGTCGTGTAGATAACTACGATACGGGAGGGCTTACCATCTGGCCCCAGTGC
TGCAATGATACCGCGAGACCCACGCTCACCGGCTCCAGATTTATCAGCAATAAACCAGCCAGCCGGAAGG
GCCGAGCGCAGAAGTGGTCCTGCAACTTTATCCGCCTCCATCCAGTCTATTAATTGTTGCCGGGAAGCTA
GAGTAAGTAGTTCGCCAGTTAATAGTTTGCGCAACGTTGTTGCCATTGCTACAGGCATCGTGGTGTCACG
CTCGTCGTTTGGTATGGCTTCATTCAGCTCCGGTTCCCAACGATCAAGGCGAGTTACATGATCCCCCATG
TTGTGCAAAAAAGCGGTTAGCTCCTTCGGTCCTCCGATCGTTGTCAGAAGTAAGTTGGCCGCAGTGTTAT
CACTCATGGTTATGGCAGCACTGCATAATTCTCTTACTGTCATGCCATCCGTAAGATGCTTTTCTGTGAC
TGGTGAGTACTCAACCAAGTCATTCTGAGAATAGTGTATGCGGCGACCGAGTTGCTCTTGCCCGGCGTCA
ATACGGGATAATACCGCGCCACATAGCAGAACTTTAAAAGTGCTCATCATTGGAAAACGTTCTTCGGGGC
GAAAACTCTCAAGGATCTTACCGCTGTTGAGATCCAGTTCGATGTAACCCACTCGTGCACCCAACTGATC
TTCAGCATCTTTTACTTTCACCAGCGTTTCTGGGTGAGCAAAAACAGGAAGGCAAAATGCCGCAAAAAAG
GGAATAAGGGCGACACGGAAATGTTGAATACTCATACTCTTCCTTTTTCAATATTATTGAAGCATTTATC
AGGGTTATTGTCTCATGAGCGGATACATATTTGAATGTATTTAGAAAAATAAACAAATAGGGGTTCCGCG
CACATTTCCCCGAAAAGTGCCACCTAAATTGTAAGCGTTAATATTTTGTTAAAATTCGCGTTAAATTTTT
GTTAAATCAGCTCATTTTTTAACCAATAGGCCGAAATCGGCAAAATCCCTTATAAATCAAAAGAATAGAC
CGAGATAGGGT
[37 nt withheld, positions 8062-8098]
AAAGAACGTGGACTCCAACGTCAAAGG
[49 nt withheld, positions 8126-8174]
T
[91 nt withheld, positions 8176-8266]
G
[124 nt withheld, positions 8268-8391]
CCCATTCGCCATTCAGGCTGCGCAACTGTTGGGAAGGGCGATCGGTGCGGGCCTCTTCGCTATTACGCCA
GCTGGCGAAAGGGGGATGTGCTGCAAGGCGATTAAGTTGGGTAACGCCAGGGTTTTCCCAGTCACGACGT
TGTAAAACGACGGCCAGTGAGCGCGCGTAATACGACTCACTATAGGGCGAATTGACTAGTACATAACTTA
CGGTAAATGGCCCGCCTGGCTGACCGCCCAACGACCCCCGCCCATTGAC
Features (pLannotate 1.2.2; 28 found; start..end, strand, type, name):
    242..441     +  promoter       CMV promoter: human cytomegalovirus (CMV) immediate early promoter
    459..639     +  LTR            5' LTR (truncated): truncated 5' long terminal repeat (LTR) from HIV-1
    686..811     +  misc_feature   HIV-1 Ψ: packaging signal of human immunodeficiency virus type 1
    795..1133    +  CDS            HIV-1 gag (fragment): gag protein from human immunodeficiency virus 1; gag
   1310..1543    +  misc_feature   RRE: The Rev response element (RRE) of HIV-1 allows for Rev-dependent mRNA export from the nucleus to the cytoplasm.
   1920..2020    +  CDS            Rev (fragment): human immunodeficiency virus 1 (HIV-1) Rev protein; rev; enhances nuclear export of unspliced and incompletely spliced viral mRNAs
   2070..2187    +  misc_feature   cPPT/CTS: central polypurine tract and central termination sequence of HIV-1
   2262..2502    +  promoter       U6 promoter: RNA polymerase III promoter for human U6 snRNA
   2549..2616    +  misc_RNA       tracrRNA (fragment): trans-activating CRISPR RNA for the Streptococcus pyogenes CRISPR/Cas9 system
   2639..3138    +  promoter       PGK promoter: mouse phosphoglycerate kinase 1 promoter
   3178..3774    +  CDS            PuroR (fragment): puromycin N-acetyltransferase; pac from Streptomyces; confers resistance to puromycin
   3847..4545    +  CDS            TagBFP: TagBFP is a basic (constitutively fluorescent) blue fluorescent protein published in 2008, derived from Entacmaea quadricolor. It is reported to be a very rapidly-maturing monomer with very low acid sensitivity.
   4557..5143    +  misc_feature   WPRE: woodchuck hepatitis virus posttranscriptional regulatory element
   5137..5283    +  CDS            nef (fragment): NEF_HV1LA - Experimental evidence at protein level: Swiss-Prot protein existence level 1. Extracellular Nef protein targets CD4(+) T-lymphocytes for apoptosis by interacting with CXCR4 surface receptors. From Human immunodeficiency virus type 1 group M subtype B (isolate Lai) (HIV-1).
   5291..5469    +  LTR            5' LTR (truncated): truncated 5' long terminal repeat (LTR) from HIV-1
   5495..5606    +  polyA_signal   bGH poly(A) signal: bovine growth hormone polyadenylation signal
   5745..5763    -  promoter       T3 promoter: promoter for bacteriophage T3 RNA polymerase
   5808..5824    -  protein_bind   lac operator: The lac repressor binds to the lac operator to inhibit transcription in E. coli. This inhibition can be relieved by adding lactose or isopropyl-β-D-thiogalactopyranoside (IPTG). lac repressor encoded by lacI
   5832..5862    -  promoter       lac promoter: promoter for the E. coli lac operon
   5877..5898    -  protein_bind   CAP binding site: CAP binding activates transcription in the presence of cAMP. E. coli catabolite activator protein
   5911..6003    -  CDS            lacI (fragment): lac repressor; lacI; The lac repressor binds to the lac operator to inhibit transcription in E. coli. This inhibition can be relieved by adding lactose or isopropyl-β-D-thiogalactopyranoside (IPTG).
   6186..6774    -  rep_origin     ori: high-copy-number ColE1/pMB1/pBR322/pUC origin of replication
   6945..7805    -  CDS            AmpR: β-lactamase; bla; confers resistance to ampicillin, carbenicillin, and related antibiotics
   7806..7910    -  promoter       AmpR promoter: bla
   7963..8391    -  rep_origin     f1 ori (sequence partly withheld): f1 bacteriophage origin of replication; arrow indicates direction of (+) strand synthesis
   8396..8551    -  CDS            lacZα (fragment): LacZα fragment of β-galactosidase; lacZ fragment
   8559..8577    +  promoter       T7 promoter: promoter for bacteriophage T7 RNA polymerase
   8591..241     +  enhancer       CMV enhancer (across the origin): human cytomegalovirus immediate early enhancer
