[The description below was written by a language model from this plasmid's Addgene catalogue record and pLannotate feature annotations shown in this document.]
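Description:
pKLV2-U6gRNA5(hPTPN11_2b)-PGKpuro2ABFP-W is a lentiviral CRISPR guide RNA vector of about 8.65 kb, built on the pKLV2-U6gRNA5(BbsI)-PGKpuro2ABFP-W backbone. It is propagated in E. coli through a high-copy ColE1/pUC-type origin with ampicillin selection (AmpR under its own promoter), and it also carries an f1 origin and remnants of a lac/lacZα cloning region flanked by T7 and T3 promoters. The viral portion is an HIV-1-derived transfer cassette. A CMV enhancer/promoter is fused to a truncated 5' LTR to drive genomic RNA production in packaging cells. This is followed by the Ψ packaging signal with a gag fragment, the RRE for Rev-dependent nuclear export, and the cPPT/CTS element. A second truncated LTR followed by a bGH polyadenylation signal closes the cassette.

The payload consists of two expression units. A human U6 RNA polymerase III promoter transcribes a guide against human PTPN11, the gene encoding the SHP2 phosphatase. The guide was inserted between two BbsI sites that were destroyed during cloning, and it is fused to a Streptococcus pyogenes Cas9 scaffold (annotated as a tracrRNA fragment). Downstream, the mouse PGK promoter drives puromycin N-acetyltransferase linked to TagBFP. The plasmid name indicates a 2A peptide between them, although the feature table does not annotate it. A WPRE follows to enhance transcript expression. Transduced cells can therefore be selected with puromycin or tracked and sorted by blue fluorescence. The vector encodes no Cas9, so the nuclease must be supplied separately. The record supports its use for PTPN11 knockout in human cells, and the associated publication concerns PTPN11 dependency in oral squamous cell carcinoma.
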