Addgene plasmid #208428: pKLV2-U6gRNA5(hPTPN11_2b)-PGKpuro2ABFP-W
Purpose: Lentiviral gRNA plasmid targeting human PTPN11 gene, co-expression of BFP tag
Depositing lab: Sok Ching Cheong. Depositing organization: Cancer Research Malaysia. Publication: TNO155 is a selective SHP2 inhibitor to target PTPN11-dependent oral squamous cell carcinoma. Chai AWY, Tan YH, Ooi S, Yee PS, Yee SM, Cheong SC. Heliyon. 2024 Oct 22;10(21):e39677. doi: 10.1016/j.heliyon.2024.e39677. eCollection 2024 Nov 15. PubMed 39524880.
Backbone
  Vector backbone: pKLV2-U6gRNA5(BbsI)-PGKpuro2ABFP-W
  Backbone size w/o insert (bp): 8648
  Vector type: Mammalian Expression, Lentiviral, CRISPR
  Selectable markers: Puromycin ; BFP
Growth in bacteria
  Bacterial resistance: Ampicillin, 100 μg/mL
  Growth temperature: 37°C
  Growth strain: NEB Stable
  Copy number: Unknown
Gene/Insert
  Gene/Insert name: PTPN11
  gRNA/shRNA sequence: GATTACTATGACCTGTATGG
  Species: H. sapiens (human)
  Mutation: N/A
  Entrez Gene: PTPN11 (a.k.a. BPTP3, CFC, JMML, METCDS, NS1, PTP-1D, PTP2C, SH-PTP2, SH-PTP3, SHP2)
  Promoter: human U6
  Cloning method: Restriction Enzyme; 5′ cloning site BbsI (destroyed during cloning); 3′ cloning site BbsI (destroyed during cloning)
  Sequencing primers: 5′ AGATAATTAGAATTAATTTGACTG
Terms and licenses: Academic/Nonprofit Terms; Industry Terms: Not Available to Industry
Depositor comments: Used BbsI enzyme to clone in gRNA targeting gene of interest.
How to cite: pKLV2-U6gRNA5(hPTPN11_2b)-PGKpuro2ABFP-W was a gift from Sok Ching Cheong (Addgene plasmid # 208428 ; http://n2t.net/addgene:208428 ; RRID:Addgene_208428)
